>Addgene plasmid #120683 | Smp_089240-Cd4-bio-His | addgene full sequence | sequence record 234761 | Addgene NGS Result
CATGTTGACATTGATTATTGACTAGTTATTAATAGTAATCAATTACGGGGTCATTAGTTCATAGCCCATA
TATGGAGTTCCGCGTTACATAACTTACGGTAAATGGCCCGCCTGGCTGACCGCCCAACGACCCCCGCCCA
TTGACGTCAATAATGACGTATGTTCCCATAGTAACGCCAATAGGGACTTTCCATTGACGTCAATGGGTGG
AGTATTTACGGTAAACTGCCCACTTGGCAGTACATCAAGTGTATCATATGCCAAGTCCGCCCCCTATTGA
CGTCAATGACGGTAAATGGCCCGCCTGGCATTATGCCCAGTACATGACCTTACGGGACTTTCCTACTTGG
CAGTACATCTACGTATTAGTCATCGCTATTACCATGGTGATGCGGTTTTGGCAGTACACCAATGGGCGTG
GATAGCGGTTTGACTCACGGGGATTTCCAAGTCTCCACCCCATTGACGTCAATGGGAGTTTGTTTTGGCA
CCAAAATCAACGGGACTTTCCAAAATGTCGTAATAACCCCGCCCCGTTGACGCAAATGGGCGGTAGGCGT
GTACGGTGGGAGGTCTATATAAGCAGAGCTCGTTTAGTGAACCGTCAGATCCTCACTCTCTTCCGCATCG
CTGTCTGCGAGGGCCAGCTGTTGGGCTCGCGGTTGAGGACAAACTCTTCGCGGTCTTTCCAGTACTCTTG
GATCGGAAACCCGTCGGCCTCCGAACGGTACTCCGCCACCGAGGGACCTGAGCGAGTCCGCATCGACCGG
ATCGGAAAACCTCTCGAGAAAGGCGTCTAACCAGTCACAGTCGCAAGGTAGGCTGAGCACCGTGGCGGGC
GGCAGCGGGTGGCGGTCGGGGTTGTTTCTGGCGGAGGTGCTGCTGATGATGTAATTAAAGTAGGCGGTCT
TGAGACGGCGGATGGTCGAGGTGAGGTGTGGCAGGCTTGAGATCCAGCTGTTGGGGTGAGTACTCCCTCT
CAAAAGCGGGCATTACTTCTGCGCTAAGATTGTCAGTTTCCAAAAACGAGGAGGATTTGATATTCACCTG
GCCCGATCTGGCCATACACTTGAGTGACAATGACATCCACTTTGCCTTTCTCTCCACAGGTGTCCACTCC
CAGGTCCAAGTTTGCCACCATGGAGTTTCAGACCCAGGTACTCATGTCCCTGCTGCTCTGCATGTCTGGT
GCGGCCGCCAAGTTCCGGCGGTACAGCGAGTTCAGCGAGTACGACCACAGCAACGCCTACTGGCTGTGGA
AGGACGTGATCCTGAGCCCCACCGACAGCCTGTGGCTGGAACCCGTGCATCTGCAGCACCCCAAGAACAT
CAGATTCGTGATCAACAAGAGCAGCGAGACAAGCGGCCCTCTGAGCTACCTGCTGCCCTTCAGCAGCATC
AGCAACCTGCGGCAGTACATCAGCCACATCAACATGGTGCAGTACGTGAAGAACGAGGACCTGTACGGCC
AGCTGCCCACCCGGGACAACTTCAACAGCACCCGGTCCAGCCCCAACCACGTGATCATCATCCAGGTGCA
CAACCGGTCCATCGAGCTGAGCCTGCTGATCGAGAGCCTGCGGCGGACCAAGGGCATCGAGACAGCCCTG
ATCATCTTCAGCCACGACTTCTACAGCGACGAGCTGAACAGCCTGATCGGCAGCATCCGGTTCACCCGGA
CCGTGCAGATCTTCTACCCCCACAGCATGCAGATCTTTCCCGACACCTTCCCCGGCACCGACCCCCGGGA
CTGCGACAGCAGAATCAAGCCCGCCGAGGCCCGGAACATCGAGTGCCTGAACGCCCGGTGGCCCGATACC
TTCCAGCACTACAGAGAGAGCCACTTCACCCAGATCAAGAACCACTGGCTCTGGAAGATCGAGTTCGTGA
TGAACCACTTCTACCCCACCAAGTACTACGAGGGCTACTTCATCCTGCTGGAAGAGGACCACTTCGTGGT
GGAAGATATCCTGCACGTGTCCGAGCTGATCAGCAAGAACGTGTGGTCCCCCCTGAAAACCGACGGCATC
ATTGCCCTGGGCAGCTACGACAAGGACAACAACTACCTGAGCAACGTGGTGGAACTGACATACTGGCTGG
CCCCCAAGCACAACATGGGCATGGCCGTGTCCCGGGTCGTGTGGAAGAACATCGAGCAGTGCCTGAATCT
GTTCTGCTTCTACGACGACTACAACTGGGACTGGTCCCTGCAGTATATCGGCCAGAACTGCTTCCCTGGC
AAGCTGAAGGCCCTGACCCTGCCCCTGAGCACCAGAGTGTTCCACAGCGGCGAGTGCAGAGGCCTGCACC
ACCAGAAAACCAGCTGCAGCACCGAGCTGCTGGTCACCAACATCCTGCAGATGTTCAGCGGCCCACTGCT
GACCCGGCTGTACCCCACAAGCCTGCACCTGAGCGAGAAGATCCACACCGAGAACATCAAGCAGCGCGTG
AACGGCGGGTGGTCCGACGAGAGGGACAGATCCCTGTGCCAGAGCCTGTTCAGCAACAAGTGGAACAAGA
TCCTGACCCACTGGGCCCCTAAGCTGATCGAGTACAGCCCCATCTATGGCGCGCCGTCGACCTCCATCAC
GGCCTATAAGAGTGAGGGGGAGTCAGCGGAGTTCTCCTTCCCACTCAACCTTGGAGAGGAAAGCCTGCAG
GGAGAGTTGAGATGGAAGGCAGAGAAGGCTCCTTCTTCCCAGTCCTGGATCACCTTCTCCCTAAAGAACC
AAAAGGTGTCTGTGCAGAAGTCTACTAGCAACCCCAAGTTCCAGCTGTCCGAAACGCTCCCACTCACCCT
TCAGATACCCCAGGTCTCCCTTCAGTTTGCTGGTTCTGGCAACCTGACCCTGACTCTGGACAGAGGGATA
CTGTATCAGGAAGTGAACCTGGTGGTGATGAAAGTGACTCAGCCCGACAGCAACACTTTGACCTGTGAGG
TGATGGGACCCACCTCACCCAAGATGAGACTGATCTTGAAGCAGGAGAATCAGGAGGCCAGGGTCTCCAG
GCAGGAGAAAGTGATTCAAGTGCAGGCCCCTGAAGCAGGGGTGTGGCAATGTCTACTGAGTGAAGGTGAA
GAGGTCAAGATGGACTCCAAGATCCAGGTTTTATCCAAAGGGTTGAATTCCGGCAGCCTGCACCACATCC
TGGACGCCCAGAAGATGCTGTGGAACCACAGGGACAGGAACCTGCCTCCTCTGGCCCCTCTGGGCCCCCA
CCACCATCACCACCATTGAGTCTAGACACGTGATTAATTAAGGATCCCCCGACCTCGACCTCTGGCTAAT
AAAGGAAATTTATTTTCATTGCAATAGTGTGTTGGAATTTTTTGTGTCTCTCACTCGGAAGGACATATGG
GAGGGCAAATCATTTGGTCGAGATCCCTCGGAGATCTCTAGCTAGAGGATCGATCCCCGCCCCGGACGAA
CTAAACCTGACTACGACATCTCTGCCCCTTCTTCGCGGGGCAGTGCATGTAATCCCTTCAGTTGGTTGGT
ACAACTTGCCAACTGGGCCCTGTTCCACATGTGACACGGGGGGGGACCAAACACAAAGGGGTTCTCTGAC
TGTAGTTGACATCCTTATAAATGGATGTGCACATTTGCCAACACTGAGTGGCTTTCATCCTGGAGCAGAC
TTTGCAGTCTGTGGACTGCAACACAACATTGCCTTTATGTGTAACTCTTGGCTGAAGCTCTTACACCAAT
GCTGGGGGACATGTACCTCCCAGGGGCCCAGGAAGACTACGGGAGGCTACACCAACGTCAATCAGAGGGG
CCTGTGTAGCTACCGATAAGCGGACCCTCAAGAGGGCATTAGCAATAGTGTTTATAAGGCCCCCTTGTTA
ACCCTAAACGGGTAGCATATGCTTCCCGGGTAGTAGTATATACTATCCAGACTAACCCTAATTCAATAGC
ATATGTTACCCAACGGGAAGCATATGCTATCGAATTAGGGTTAGTAAAAGGGTCCTAAGGAACAGCGATA
TCTCCCACCCCATGAGCTGTCACGGTTTTATTTACATGGGGTCAGGATTCCACGAGGGTAGTGAACCATT
TTAGTCACAAGGGCAGTGGCTGAAGATCAAGGAGCGGGCAGTGAACTCTCCTGAATCTTCGCCTGCTTCT
TCATTCTCCTTCGTTTAGCTAATAGAATAACTGCTGAGTTGTGAACAGTAAGGTGTATGTGAGGTGCTCG
AAAACAAGGTTTCAGGTGACGCCCCCAGAATAAAATTTGGACGGGGGGTTCAGTGGTGGCATTGTGCTAT
GACACCAATATAACCCTCACAAACCCCTTGGGCAATAAATACTAGTGTAGGAATGAAACATTCTGAATAT
CTTTAACAATAGAAATCCATGGGGTGGGGACAAGCCGTAAAGACTGGATGTCCATCTCACACGAATTTAT
GGCTATGGGCAACACATAATCCTAGTGCAATATGATACTGGGGTTATTAAGATGTGTCCCAGGCAGGGAC
CAAGACAGGTGAACCATGTTGTTACACTCTATTTGTAACAAGGGGAAAGAGAGTGGACGCCGACAGCAGC
GGACTCCACTGGTTGTCTCTAACACCCCCGAAAATTAAACGGGGCTCCACGCCAATGGGGCCCATAAACA
AAGACAAGTGGCCACTCTTTTTTTTGAAATTGTGGAGTGGGGGCACGCGTCAGCCCCCACACGCCGCCCT
GCGGTTTTGGACTGTAAAATAAGGGTGTAATAACTTGGCTGATTGTAACCCCGCTAACCACTGCGGTCAA
ACCACTTGCCCACAAAACCACTAATGGCACCCCGGGGAATACCTGCATAAGTAGGTGGGCGGGCCAAGAT
AGGGGCGCGATTGCTGCGATCTGGAGGACAAATTACACACACTTGCGCCTGAGCGCCAAGCACAGGGTTG
TTGGTCCTCATATTCACGAGGTCGCTGAGAGCACGGTGGGCTAATGTTGCCATGGGTAGCATATACTACC
CAAATATCTGGATAGCATATGCTATCCTAATCTATATCTGGGTAGCATAGGCTATCCTAATCTATATCTG
GGTAGCATATGCTATCCTAATCTATATCTGGGTAGTATATGCTATCCTAATTTATATCTGGGTAGCATAG
GCTATCCTAATCTATATCTGGGTAGCATATGCTATCCTAATCTATATCTGGGTAGTATATGCTATCCTAA
TCTGTATCCGGGTAGCATATGCTATCCTAATAGAGATTAGGGTAGTATATGCTATCCTAATTTATATCTG
GGTAGCATATACTACCCAAATATCTGGATAGCATATGCTATCCTAATCTATATCTGGGTAGCATATGCTA
TCCTAATCTATATCTGGGTAGCATAGGCTATCCTAATCTATATCTGGGTAGCATATGCTATCCTAATCTA
TATCTGGGTAGTATATGCTATCCTAATTTATATCTGGGTAGCATAGGCTATCCTAATCTATATCTGGGTA
GCATATGCTATCCTAATCTATATCTGGGTAGTATATGCTATCCTAATCTGTATCCGGGTAGCATATGCTA
TCCTCATGATAAGCTGTCAAACATGAGAATTTTCTTGAAGACGAAAGGGCCTCGTGATACGCCTATTTTT
ATAGGTTAATGTCATGATAATAATGGTTTCTTAGACGTCAGGTGGCACTTTTCGGGGAAATGTGCGCGGA
ACCCCTATTTGTTTATTTTTCTAAATACATTCAAATATGTATCCGCTCATGAGACAATAACCCTGATAAA
TGCTTCAATAATATTGAAAAAGGAAGAGTATGAGTATTCAACATTTCCGTGTCGCCCTTATTCCCTTTTT
TGCGGCATTTTGCCTTCCTGTTTTTGCTCACCCAGAAACGCTGGTGAAAGTAAAAGATGCTGAAGATCAG
TTGGGTGCACGAGTGGGTTACATCGAACTGGATCTCAACAGCGGTAAGATCCTTGAGAGTTTTCGCCCCG
AAGAACGTTTTCCAATGATGAGCACTTTTAAAGTTCTGCTATGTGGCGCGGTATTATCCCGTGTTGACGC
CGGGCAAGAGCAACTCGGTCGCCGCATACACTATTCTCAGAATGACTTGGTTGAGTACTCACCAGTCACA
GAAAAGCATCTTACGGATGGCATGACAGTAAGAGAATTATGCAGTGCTGCCATAACCATGAGTGATAACA
CTGCGGCCAACTTACTTCTGACAACGATCGGAGGACCGAAGGAGCTAACCGCTTTTTTGCACAACATGGG
GGATCATGTAACTCGCCTTGATCGTTGGGAACCGGAGCTGAATGAAGCCATACCAAACGACGAGCGTGAC
ACCACGATGCCTGCAGCAATGGCAACAACGTTGCGCAAACTATTAACTGGCGAACTACTTACTCTAGCTT
CCCGGCAACAATTAATAGACTGGATGGAGGCGGATAAAGTTGCAGGACCACTTCTGCGCTCGGCCCTTCC
GGCTGGCTGGTTTATTGCTGATAAATCTGGAGCCGGTGAGCGTGGGTCTCGCGGTATCATTGCAGCACTG
GGGCCAGATGGTAAGCCCTCCCGTATCGTAGTTATCTACACGACGGGGAGTCAGGCAACTATGGATGAAC
GAAATAGACAGATCGCTGAGATAGGTGCCTCACTGATTAAGCATTGGTAACTGTCAGACCAAGTTTACTC
ATATATACTTTAGATTGATTTAAAACTTCATTTTTAATTTAAAAGGATCTAGGTGAAGATCCTTTTTGAT
AATCTCATGACCAAAATCCCTTAACGTGAGTTTTCGTTCCACTGAGCGTCAGACCCCGTAGAAAAGATCA
AAGGATCTTCTTGAGATCCTTTTTTTCTGCGCGTAATCTGCTGCTTGCAAACAAAAAAACCACCGCTACC
AGCGGTGGTTTGTTTGCCGGATCAAGAGCTACCAACTCTTTTTCCGAAGGTAACTGGCTTCAGCAGAGCG
CAGATACCAAATACTGTTCTTCTAGTGTAGCCGTAGTTAGGCCACCACTTCAAGAACTCTGTAGCACCGC
CTACATACCTCGCTCTGCTAATCCTGTTACCAGTGGCTGCTGCCAGTGGCGATAAGTCGTGTCTTACCGG
GTTGGACTCAAGACGATAGTTACCGGATAAGGCGCAGCGGTCGGGCTGAACGGGGGGTTCGTGCACACAG
CCCAGCTTGGAGCGAACGACCTACACCGAACTGAGATACCTACAGCGTGAGCTATGAGAAAGCGCCACGC
TTCCCGAAGGGAGAAAGGCGGACAGGTATCCGGTAAGCGGCAGGGTCGGAACAGGAGAGCGCACGAGGGA
GCTTCCAGGGGGAAACGCCTGGTATCTTTATAGTCCTGTCGGGTTTCGCCACCTCTGACTTGAGCGTCGA
TTTTTGTGATGCTCGTCAGGGGGGCGGAGCCTATGGAAAAACGCCAGCAACGCGGCCTTTTTACGGTTCC
TGGCCTTTTGCTGGCCTTTTGCTCACATGTTCTTTCCTGCGTTATCCCCTGATTCTGTGGATAACCGTAT
TACCGCCTTTGAGTGAGCTGATACCGCTCGCCGCAGCCGAACGACCGAGCGCAGCGAGTCAGTGAGCGAG
GAAGCGGAAGAGCGCCCAATACGCAAACCGCCTCTCCCCGCGCGTTGGCCGATTCATTAATGCAGCTGGC
ACGACAGGTTTCCCGACTGGAAAGCGGGCAGTGAGCGCAACGCAATTAATGTGAGTTAGCTCACTCATTA
GGCACCCCAGGCTTTACACTTTATGCTTCCGGCTCGTATGTTGTGTGGAATTGTGAGCGGATAACAATTT
CACACAGGAAACAGCTATGACCATGATTACGCCAAGCTCTAGCTAGAGGTCGACCAATTCTCATGTTTGA
CAGCTTATCATCGCAGATCCGGGCAACGTTGTTGCCATTGCTGCAGGCGCAGAACTGGTAGGTATGGAAG
ATCTATACATTGAATCAATATTGGCAATTAGCCATATTAGTCATTGGTTATATAGCATAAATCAATATTG
GCTATTGGCCATTGCATACGTTGTATCTATATCATAATATGTACATTTATATTGGCTCATGTCCAATATG
ACCGC
Features (pLannotate 1.2.2; 18 found; start..end, strand, type, name):
      7..386     +  enhancer       CMV enhancer: human cytomegalovirus immediate early enhancer
    388..587     +  promoter       CMV promoter: human cytomegalovirus (CMV) immediate early promoter
    655..693     +  misc_feature   Ad SA (fragment): adenovirus major late transcript splice acceptor (Friedrich and Soriano, 1991)
    726..935     -  CDS            PTP (fragment): TERM_ADE02 - Experimental evidence at protein level: Swiss-Prot protein existence level 1. Protein covalently bound to the viral DNA that acts as a primer for viral genomic replication by DNA strand displacement. Assembles on the viral origin of replication in an initiation complex with viral polymerase, DBP, host NFIA and host POU2F1/OCT1. During initiation, the polymerase covalently couples the first dCTP with Ser- 580 of pTP. The terminal protein stimulates the template activity over 20 fold compared to protein-free templates. Neo-synthesized viral genomes are linked to two preterminal prot
    966..1055    +  intron         chimeric intron (fragment): chimera between introns from adenovirus and immunoglobulin heavy chain genes
   1074..1120    +  CDS            IgH signal sequence (fragment): signal sequence from the mouse immunoglobulin heavy chain variable region
   2562..3128    +  CDS            Cd4 (fragment): CD4_RAT - Experimental evidence at protein level: Swiss-Prot protein existence level 1. Integral membrane glycoprotein that plays an essential role in the immune response and serves multiple functions in responses against both external and internal offenses. In T-cells, functions primarily as a coreceptor for MHC class II molecule:peptide complex. The antigens presented by class II peptides are derived from extracellular proteins while class I peptides are derived from cytosolic proteins. Interacts simultaneously with the T-cell receptor (TCR) and the MHC class II presented by antigen presenti
   3288..3343    +  polyA_signal   β-globin poly(A) signal: rabbit β-globin polyadenylation signal (Gil and Proudfoot, 1987)
   3857..5538    -  rep_origin     oriP (fragment): Epstein-Barr virus oriP replication origin (Yates et al., 2000)
   5665..5769    +  promoter       AmpR promoter: bla
   5770..6630    +  CDS            AmpR: β-lactamase; bla; confers resistance to ampicillin, carbenicillin, and related antibiotics
   6801..7389    +  rep_origin     ori: high-copy-number ColE1/pMB1/pBR322/pUC origin of replication
   7572..7664    +  CDS            lacI (fragment): lac repressor; lacI; The lac repressor binds to the lac operator to inhibit transcription in E. coli. This inhibition can be relieved by adding lactose or isopropyl-β-D-thiogalactopyranoside (IPTG).
   7677..7698    +  protein_bind   CAP binding site: CAP binding activates transcription in the presence of cAMP. E. coli catabolite activator protein
   7713..7743    +  promoter       lac promoter: promoter for the E. coli lac operon
   7751..7767    +  protein_bind   lac operator: The lac repressor binds to the lac operator to inhibit transcription in E. coli. This inhibition can be relieved by adding lactose or isopropyl-β-D-thiogalactopyranoside (IPTG). lac repressor encoded by lacI
   7837..7853    +  promoter       tet promoter (fragment): E. coli promoter for tetracycline efflux protein gene
   7863..7888    -  CDS            bla(M) (fragment): β-lactamase lacking the signal sequence; bla(M); allows cytosolic expression of β-lactamase
