[The description below was written by a language model from this plasmid's Addgene catalogue record and pLannotate feature annotations shown in this document.]
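Description:
Smp_089240-Cd4-bio-His is a mammalian expression plasmid built on the pTT3 backbone for producing a recombinant, soluble form of the Schistosoma mansoni protein Smp_089240. It is propagated in E. coli as a high-copy plasmid through a ColE1/pUC-type origin and selected with ampicillin via the β-lactamase gene. The backbone also carries an Epstein-Barr virus oriP fragment, which allows episomal maintenance and amplification in mammalian cells that supply EBNA1. Short lac regulatory, tet promoter and bla fragments annotated near the end of the sequence appear to be backbone remnants rather than functional parts.

Expression is driven by the human CMV immediate early enhancer and promoter, followed by adenovirus-derived leader and splice elements and a chimeric intron fragment that are typical of pTT vectors and promote efficient transcript processing and translation. The adenoviral terminal protein hit on the reverse strand is most likely an annotation artefact of this leader region. A mouse immunoglobulin heavy chain signal sequence fragment lies just upstream of the insert, consistent with directing the product into the secretory pathway. The roughly 1.4 kb Smp_089240 insert sits between retained NotI and AscI sites. It is fused at its C terminus to domains 3 and 4 of rat Cd4, followed, according to the catalogue entry, by a biotinylation ("bio") tag and a 6xHis tag; these two small tags are not separately annotated in the feature table. A rabbit β-globin polyadenylation signal terminates the transcript.

The Cd4 portion provides a common tag shared across constructs, the bio tag permits capture on streptavidin, and the His tag allows nickel affinity purification. The plasmid belongs to a library of S. mansoni cell-surface and secreted proteins that was used to identify early serological markers of infection.
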