Addgene plasmid #120683: Smp_089240-Cd4-bio-His
Purpose: Expression of recombinant S. mansoni protein
Depositing lab: Gavin Wright. Depositing organization: Wellcome Sanger Institute. Publication: A library of cell-surface and secreted proteins from Schistosoma mansoni identifies early serological markers of infection. Cécile Crosnier, Anna V. Protasio, Gabriel Rinaldi, Shona Wilson, Matthew Berriman, Gavin J. Wright. bioRXiv 10.1101/593616.
Backbone
  Vector backbone: pTT3
  Backbone manufacturer: Yves Durocher, NRC
  Backbone size w/o insert (bp): 6686
  Vector type: Mammalian Expression
Growth in bacteria
  Bacterial resistance: Ampicillin, 100 μg/mL
  Growth temperature: 37°C
  Growth strain: DH5alpha
  Copy number: High Copy
Gene/Insert
  Gene/Insert name: Smp_089240
  Species: Schistosoma mansoni
  Insert size (bp): 1369
  Entrez Gene: Smp_089240 (a.k.a. Smp_089240)
  Promoter: CMV
  Tag / fusion protein: ratCd4(d3+4)-bio-6His (C terminal on backbone)
  Cloning method: Restriction Enzyme; 5′ cloning site NotI (not destroyed); 3′ cloning site AscI (not destroyed)
Terms and licenses: Academic/Nonprofit Terms; Industry Terms: Not Available to Industry
How to cite: Smp_089240-Cd4-bio-His was a gift from Gavin Wright (Addgene plasmid # 120683 ; http://n2t.net/addgene:120683 ; RRID:Addgene_120683)
